>Addgene plasmid #23846 | pDONR223-RIPK2 | depositor partial sequence | sequence record 11063 | Author sequence
ATGAACGGGGAGGCCATCTGCAGCGCCCTGCCCACCATTCCCTACCACAAACTCGCCGACCTGCGCTACC
TGAGCCGCGGCGCCTCTGGCACTGTGTCGTCCGCCCGCCACGCAGACTGGCGCGTCCAGGTGGCCGTGAA
GCACCTGCACATCCACACTCCGCTGCTCGACAGTGAAAGAAAGGATGTCTTAAGAGAAGCTGAAATTTTA
CACAAAGCTAGATTTAGTTACATTCTTCCAATTTTGGGAATTTGCAATGAGCCTGAATTTTTGGGAATAG
TTACTGAATACATGCCAAATGGATCATTAAATGAACTCCTACATAGGAAAACTGAATATCCTGATGTTGC
TTGGCCATTGAGATTTCGCATCCTGCATGAAATTGCCCTTGGTGTAAATTACCTGCACAATATGACTCCT
CCTTTACTTCATCATGACTTGAAGACTCAGAATATCTTATTGGACAATGAATTTCATGTTAAGATTGCAG
ATTTTGGTTTATCAAAGTGGCGCATGATGTCCCTCTCACAGTCACGAAGTAGCAAATCTGCACCAGAAGG
AGGGACAATTATCTATATGCCACCTGAAAACTATGAACCTGGACAAAAATCAAGGGCCAGTATCAAGCAC
GATATATATAGCTATGCAGTTATCACATGGGAAGTGTTATCCAGAAAACAGCCTTTTGAAGATGTCACCA
ATCCTTTGCAGATAATGTATAGTGTGTCACAAGGACATCGACCTGTTATTAATGAAGAAAGTTTGCCATA
TGATATACCTCACCGAGCACGTATGATCTCTCTAATAGAAAGTGGATGGGCACAAAATCCAGATGAAAGA
CCATCTTTCTTAAAATGTTTAATAGAACTTGAACCAGTTTTGAGAACATTTGAAGAGATAACTTTTCTTG
AAGCTGTTATTCAGCTAAAGAAAACAAAGTTACAGAGTGTTTCAAGTGCCATTCACCTATGTGACAAGAA
GAAAATGGAATTATCTCTGAACATACCTGTAAATCATGGTCCACAAGAGGAATCATGTGGATCCTCTCAG
CTCCATGAAAATAGTGGTTCTCCTGAAACTTCAAGGTCCCTGCCAGCTCCTCAAGACAATGATTTTTTAT
CTAGAAAAGCTCAAGACTGTTATTTTATGAAGCTGCATCACTGTCCTGGAAATCACAGTTGGGATAGCAC
CATTTCTGGATCTCAAAGGGCTGCATTCTGTGATCACAAGACCACTCCATGCTCTTCAGCAATAATAAAT
CCACTCTCAACTGCAGGAAACTCAGAACGTCTGCAGCCTGGTATAGCCCAGCAGTGGATCCAGAGCAAAA
GGGAAGACATTGTGAACCAAATGACAGAAGCCTGCCTTAACCAGTCGCTAGATGCCCTTCTGTCCAGGGA
CTTGATCATGAAAGAGGACTATGAACTTGTTAGTACCAAGCCTACAAGGACCTCAAAAGTCAGACAATTA
CTAGACACTACTGACATCCAAGGAGAAGAATTTGCCAAAGTTATAGTACAAAAATTGAAAGATAACAAAC
AAATGGGTCTTCAGCCTTACCCGGAAATACTTGTGGTTTCTAGATCACCATCTTTAAATTTACTTCAAAA
TAAAAGCATGTAA
