>Addgene plasmid #23846 | pDONR223-RIPK2 | addgene partial sequence | sequence record 29676 | 23846 with M13pUC-fwd
CCAATAATGATTTTATTTTGACTGATAGTGACCTGTTCGTTGCAACAAATTGATGAGCAATGCTTTTTTA
TAATGCCAACTTTGTACAAAAAAGTTGGCATGAACGGGGAGGCCATCTGCAGCGCCCTGCCCACCATTCC
CTACCACAAACTCGCCGACCTGCGCTACCTGAGCCGCGGCGCCTCTGGCACTGTGTCGTCCGCCCGCCAC
GCAGACTGGCGCGTCCAGGTGGCCGTGAAGCACCTGCACATCCACACTCCGCTGCTCGACAGTGAAAGAA
AGGATGTCTTAAGAGAAGCTGAAATTTTACACAAAGCTAGATTTAGTTACATTCTTCCAATTTTGGGAAT
TTGCAATGAGCCTGAATTTTTGGGAATAGTTACTGAATACATGCCAAATGGATCATTAAATGAACTCCTA
CATAGGAAAACTGAATATCCTGATGTTGCTTGGCCATTGAGATTTCGCATCCTGCATGAAATTGCCCTTG
GTGTAAATTACCTGCACAATATGACTCCTCCTTTACTTCATCATGACTTGAAGACTCAGAATATCTTATT
GGACAATGAATTTCATGTTAAGATTGCAGATTTTGGTTTATCAAAGTGGCGCATGATGTCCCTCTCACAG
TCACGAAGTAGCAAATCTGCACCAGAAGGAGGGACAATTATCTATATGCCACCTGAAAACTATGAACCTG
G
