[The description below was written by a language model from this plasmid's Addgene catalogue record.]
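Description:
pDONR223-RIPK2 is a Gateway entry-type clone built on the Invitrogen pDONR223 donor backbone (about 5 kb without insert). It carries the human RIPK2 open reading frame, which encodes receptor-interacting serine-threonine kinase 2 (also known as RICK, RIP2, CARDIAK or CARD3). The insert is about 1.6 kb and was introduced by Gateway recombination. The plasmid is maintained in E. coli at high copy number under spectinomycin selection. No feature table is supplied, so the replication origin, the recombination sites and other backbone elements are not itemised. As a general matter, an ORF recombined into a pDONR vector ends up flanked by attL sites, which allow an LR reaction into attR-containing destination vectors. M13 forward and reverse primer sites on either side of the insert are used for sequence verification.

The plasmid is a shuttle and storage clone, not an expression construct. The record names no promoter for driving RIPK2 in mammalian cells, and the depositor warns against transfecting it directly. The ORF lacks a stop codon by design. After transfer into a destination vector, the coding sequence reads through into a C-terminal epitope tag and a stop codon supplied by that vector. The depositors point to a companion set of lentiviral destination vectors (pLX301 to pLX304), available separately, for expressing these ORFs in mammalian cells. The depositor comments indicate that the clone belongs to a kit of ORF clones. The associated publication concerns resistance to RAF inhibition through reactivation of the MAP kinase pathway.
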