Addgene plasmid #23846: pDONR223-RIPK2
Depositing lab: William Hahn & David Root. Depositing organization: Dana-Farber Cancer Institute. Publication: COT drives resistance to RAF inhibition through MAP kinase pathway reactivation. Johannessen CM, Boehm JS, Kim SY, Thomas SR, Wardwell L, Johnson LA, Emery CM, Stransky N, Cogdill AP, Barretina J, Caponigro G, Hieronymus H, Murray RR, Salehi-Ashtiani K, Hill DE, Vidal M, Zhao JJ, Yang X, Alkan O, Kim S, Harris JL, Wilson CJ, Myer VE, Finan PM, Root DE, Roberts TM, Golub T, Flaherty KT, Dummer R, Weber BL, Sellers WR, Schlegel R, Wargo JA, Hahn WC, Garraway LA. Nature. 2010 Dec 16;468(7326):968-72. doi: 10.1038/nature09627 PubMed 21107320.
Backbone
  Vector backbone: pDONR223
  Backbone manufacturer: Invitrogen
  Backbone size w/o insert (bp): 5005
  Vector type: Gateway Donor vector
Growth in bacteria
  Bacterial resistance: Spectinomycin, 50 μg/mL
  Growth temperature: 37°C
  Growth strain: DH5alpha
  Copy number: High Copy
Gene/Insert
  Gene/Insert name: RIPK2 (alt name: receptor-interacting serine-threonine kinase 2)
  Species: H. sapiens (human)
  Insert size (bp): 1623
  Entrez Gene: RIPK2 (a.k.a. CARD3, CARDIAK, CCK, GIG30, RICK, RIP2)
  Cloning method: Gateway Cloning
  Sequencing primers: 5′ M13pUC-fwd; 3′ M13rev
Terms and licenses: Academic/Nonprofit Terms; Industry Terms: Not Available to Industry
Depositor comments: The ORF has no Stop codon. This design enables easy recombination into a destination vector to add an epitope tag of choice and Stop codon to the ORF. Do NOT use this plasmid directly for transfections. A set of 4 custom lentiviral vectors is available ( pLX301 (http://www.addgene.org/25895/) , pLX302 (http://www.addgene.org/25896/) , pLX303 (http://www.addgene.org/25897/) , pLX304 (http://www.addgene.org/25890/) ) to be used to express these ORFs in mammalian cells. These plasmids are not included in the kit and must be ordered separately.
How to cite: pDONR223-RIPK2 was a gift from William Hahn & David Root (Addgene plasmid # 23846 ; http://n2t.net/addgene:23846 ; RRID:Addgene_23846)
